Addgene plasmid #74188: pLCKO_EIF3D_sgRNA_4
Purpose: lentiviral vector expressing sgRNA targeting EIF3D
Depositing lab: Jason Moffat. Depositing organization: University of Toronto. Publication: High-Resolution CRISPR Screens Reveal Fitness Genes and Genotype-Specific Cancer Liabilities. Hart T, Chandrashekhar M, Aregger M, Steinhart Z, Brown KR, MacLeod G, Mis M, Zimmermann M, Fradet-Turcotte A, Sun S, Mero P, Dirks P, Sidhu S, Roth FP, Rissland OS, Durocher D, Angers S, Moffat J. Cell. 2015 Dec 3;163(6):1515-26. doi: 10.1016/j.cell.2015.11.015. Epub 2015 Nov 25. PubMed 26627737.
Backbone
  Vector backbone: pLCKO
  Backbone manufacturer: Moffat Lab
  Total vector size (bp): 7565
  Vector type: Mammalian Expression, Lentiviral, CRISPR
  Selectable markers: Puromycin
Growth in bacteria
  Bacterial resistance: Ampicillin, 100 μg/mL
  Growth temperature: 37°C
  Growth strain: NEB Stable
  Copy number: High Copy
Gene/Insert
  Gene/Insert name: EIF3D sgRNA
  gRNA/shRNA sequence: AGACGACCCTGTCATCCGCA
  Species: H. sapiens (human)
  Promoter: U6 Promoter
  Cloning method: Restriction Enzyme; 5′ cloning site BfuAI (destroyed during cloning); 3′ cloning site BfuAI (destroyed during cloning)
  Sequencing primers: 5′ U6 fwd
Terms and licenses: Academic/Nonprofit Terms; Industry Terms: Not Available to Industry
How to cite: pLCKO_EIF3D_sgRNA_4 was a gift from Jason Moffat (Addgene plasmid # 74188 ; http://n2t.net/addgene:74188 ; RRID:Addgene_74188)
