[The description below was written by a language model from this plasmid's Addgene catalogue record and pLannotate feature annotations shown in this document.]
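Description:
pLCKO_EIF3D_sgRNA_4 is a lentiviral CRISPR guide-expression plasmid of about 7.6 kb, built on the pLCKO backbone and carrying a single guide RNA directed against human EIF3D. It is propagated in E. coli through a high-copy ColE1/pUC-type origin with ampicillin selection (AmpR), and the backbone also retains an f1 origin, an SV40 origin, and remnants of lac sequences together with T3 and T7 promoters. No Cas9 coding sequence is annotated, so the nuclease has to be supplied separately, for example from a Cas9-expressing cell line.

The viral transfer cassette follows a third-generation, self-inactivating layout. An RSV promoter drives a truncated HIV-1 5′ LTR, followed by the Ψ packaging signal with a partial gag sequence and the Rev response element. These elements allow the genomic RNA to be transcribed, exported in a Rev-dependent way and packaged when helper plasmids are provided in producer cells. Downstream, a human U6 RNA polymerase III promoter transcribes the EIF3D spacer fused to the Streptococcus pyogenes gRNA scaffold. The spacer was inserted between two BfuAI sites that were destroyed during cloning. A cPPT/CTS element comes next, and then an hPGK promoter drives puromycin N-acetyltransferase for selection of transduced mammalian cells. A WPRE follows to enhance transcript expression, and the cassette closes with the ΔU3 3′ LTR and an SV40 polyadenylation signal.

The construct is the fourth of a set of EIF3D guides and comes from work on genome-scale CRISPR fitness screens in human cancer cells. It suits stable delivery of an individual guide for knocking out EIF3D or validating screen hits.
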