Features (pLannotate 1.2.2; 27 found; start..end, strand, type, name):
      7..507     +  promoter       hPGK promoter: human phosphoglycerate kinase 1 promoter
    529..1128    +  CDS            PuroR (fragment): puromycin N-acetyltransferase; pac from Streptomyces; confers resistance to puromycin
   1144..1732    +  misc_feature   WPRE: woodchuck hepatitis virus posttranscriptional regulatory element
   1783..1802    +  misc_feature   cPPT/CTS (fragment): central polypurine tract and central termination sequence of HIV-1
   1804..2037    +  LTR            3' LTR (ΔU3): self-inactivating 3' long terminal repeat (LTR) from HIV-1
   2115..2236    +  polyA_signal   SV40 poly(A) signal: SV40 polyadenylation signal
   2276..2411    +  rep_origin     SV40 ori: SV40 origin of replication
   2432..2450    -  promoter       T7 promoter: promoter for bacteriophage T7 RNA polymerase
   2458..2613    +  CDS            lacZα (fragment): LacZα fragment of β-galactosidase; lacZ fragment
   2618..3046    +  rep_origin     f1 ori (sequence partly withheld): f1 bacteriophage origin of replication; arrow indicates direction of (+) strand synthesis
   3099..3203    +  promoter       AmpR promoter: bla
   3204..4064    +  CDS            AmpR: β-lactamase; bla; confers resistance to ampicillin, carbenicillin, and related antibiotics
   4235..4823    +  rep_origin     ori: high-copy-number ColE1/pMB1/pBR322/pUC origin of replication
   5006..5098    +  CDS            lacI (fragment): lac repressor; lacI; The lac repressor binds to the lac operator to inhibit transcription in E. coli. This inhibition can be relieved by adding lactose or isopropyl-β-D-thiogalactopyranoside (IPTG).
   5111..5132    +  protein_bind   CAP binding site: CAP binding activates transcription in the presence of cAMP. E. coli catabolite activator protein
   5147..5177    +  promoter       lac promoter: promoter for the E. coli lac operon
   5185..5201    +  protein_bind   lac operator: The lac repressor binds to the lac operator to inhibit transcription in E. coli. This inhibition can be relieved by adding lactose or isopropyl-β-D-thiogalactopyranoside (IPTG). lac repressor encoded by lacI
   5246..5264    +  promoter       T3 promoter: promoter for bacteriophage T3 RNA polymerase
   5292..5518    +  promoter       RSV promoter: Rous sarcoma virus enhancer/promoter
   5519..5699    +  LTR            5' LTR (truncated): truncated 5' long terminal repeat (LTR) from HIV-1
   5746..5871    +  misc_feature   HIV-1 Ψ: packaging signal of human immunodeficiency virus type 1
   5855..6218    +  CDS            HIV-1 gag (fragment): gag protein from human immunodeficiency virus 1; gag
   6364..6597    +  misc_feature   RRE: The Rev response element (RRE) of HIV-1 allows for Rev-dependent mRNA export from the nucleus to the cytoplasm.
   6974..7000    +  CDS            Rev (fragment): human immunodeficiency virus 1 (HIV-1) Rev protein; rev; enhances nuclear export of unspliced and incompletely spliced viral mRNAs
   7004..7244    +  promoter       U6 promoter: RNA polymerase III promoter for human U6 snRNA
   7274..7349    +  misc_RNA       gRNA scaffold: guide RNA scaffold for the Streptococcus pyogenes CRISPR/Cas9 system
   7397..7514    +  misc_feature   cPPT/CTS: central polypurine tract and central termination sequence of HIV-1
>Addgene plasmid #74188 | pLCKO_EIF3D_sgRNA_4 | depositor full sequence | sequence record 141029 | pLCKO_EIF3D_sgRNA_4 sequence 7566 bps
CCCGGGTTGCGCCTTTTCCAAGGCAGCCCTGGGTTTGCGCAGGGACGCGGCTGCTCTGGGCGTGGTTCCG
GGAAACGCAGCGGCGCCGACCCTGGGTCTCGCACATTCTTCACGTCCGTTCGCAGCGTCACCCGGATCTT
CGCCGCTACCCTTGTGGGCCCCCCGGCGACGCTTCCTGCTCCGCCCCTAAGTCGGGAAGGTTCCTTGCGG
TTCGCGGCGTGCCGGACGTGACAAACGGAAGCCGCACGTCTCACTAGTACCCTCGCAGACGGACAGCGCC
AGGGAGCAATGGCAGCGCGCCGACCGCGATGGGCTGTGGCCAATAGCGGCTGCTCAGCAGGGCGCGCCGA
GAGCAGCGGCCGGGAAGGGGCGGTGCGGGAGGCGGGGTGTGGGGCGGTAGTGTGGGCCCTGTTCCTGCCC
GCGCGGTGTTCCGCATTCTGCAAGCCTCCGGAGCGCACGTCGGCAGTCGGCTCCCTCGTTGACCGAATCA
CCGACCTCTCTCCCCAGGGGGATCCACCGGAGCTTACCATGACCGAGTACAAGCCCACGGTGCGCCTCGC
CACCCGCGACGACGTCCCCAGGGCCGTACGCACCCTCGCCGCCGCGTTCGCCGACTACCCCGCCACGCGC
CACACCGTCGATCCGGACCGCCACATCGAGCGGGTCACCGAGCTGCAAGAACTCTTCCTCACGCGCGTCG
GGCTCGACATCGGCAAGGTGTGGGTCGCGGACGACGGCGCCGCCGTGGCGGTCTGGACCACGCCGGAGAG
CGTCGAAGCGGGGGCGGTGTTCGCCGAGATCGGCCCGCGCATGGCCGAGTTGAGCGGTTCCCGGCTGGCC
GCGCAGCAACAGATGGAAGGCCTCCTGGCGCCGCACCGGCCCAAGGAGCCCGCGTGGTTCCTGGCCACCG
TCGGCGTCTCGCCCGACCACCAGGGCAAGGGTCTGGGCAGCGCCGTCGTGCTCCCCGGAGTGGAGGCGGC
CGAGCGCGCCGGGGTGCCCGCCTTCCTGGAGACCTCCGCGCCCCGCAACCTCCCCTTCTACGAGCGGCTC
GGCTTCACCGTCACCGCCGACGTCGAGGTGCCCGAAGGACCGCGCACCTGGTGCATGACCCGCAAGCCCG
GTGCCTGAACGCGTTAAGTCGACAATCAACCTCTGGATTACAAAATTTGTGAAAGATTGACTGGTATTCT
TAACTATGTTGCTCCTTTTACGCTATGTGGATACGCTGCTTTAATGCCTTTGTATCATGCTATTGCTTCC
CGTATGGCTTTCATTTTCTCCTCCTTGTATAAATCCTGGTTGCTGTCTCTTTATGAGGAGTTGTGGCCCG
TTGTCAGGCAACGTGGCGTGGTGTGCACTGTGTTTGCTGACGCAACCCCCACTGGTTGGGGCATTGCCAC
CACCTGTCAGCTCCTTTCCGGGACTTTCGCTTTCCCCCTCCCTATTGCCACGGCGGAACTCATCGCCGCC
TGCCTTGCCCGCTGCTGGACAGGGGCTCGGCTGTTGGGCACTGACAATTCCGTGGTGTTGTCGGGGAAAT
CATCGTCCTTTCCTTGGCTGCTCGCCTGTGTTGCCACCTGGATTCTGCGCGGGACGTCCTTCTGCTACGT
CCCTTCGGCCCTCAATCCAGCGGACCTTCCTTCCCGCGGCCTGCTGCCGGCTCTGCGGCCTCTTCCGCGT
CTTCGCCTTCGCCCTCAGACGAGTCGGATCTCCCTTTGGGCCGCCTCCCCGCGTCGACTTTAAGACCAAT
GACTTACAAGGCAGCTGTAGATCTTAGCCACTTTTTAAAAGAAAAGGGGGGACTGGAAGGGCTAATTCAC
TCCCAACGAAGACAAGATCTGCTTTTTGCTTGTACTGGGTCTCTCTGGTTAGACCAGATCTGAGCCTGGG
AGCTCTCTGGCTAACTAGGGAACCCACTGCTTAAGCCTCAATAAAGCTTGCCTTGAGTGCTTCAAGTAGT
GTGTGCCCGTCTGTTGTGTGACTCTGGTAACTAGAGATCCCTCAGACCCTTTTAGTCAGTGTGGAAAATC
TCTAGCAGTACGTATAGTAGTTCATGTCATCTTATTATTCAGTATTTATAACTTGCAAAGAAATGAATAT
CAGAGAGTGAGAGGAACTTGTTTATTGCAGCTTATAATGGTTACAAATAAAGCAATAGCATCACAAATTT
CACAAATAAAGCATTTTTTTCACTGCATTCTAGTTGTGGTTTGTCCAAACTCATCAATGTATCTTATCAT
GTCTGGCTCTAGCTATCCCGCCCCTAACTCCGCCCATCCCGCCCCTAACTCCGCCCAGTTCCGCCCATTC
TCCGCCCCATGGCTGACTAATTTTTTTTATTTATGCAGAGGCCGAGGCCGCCTCGGCCTCTGAGCTATTC
CAGAAGTAGTGAGGAGGCTTTTTTGGAGGCCTAGGGACGTACCCAATTCGCCCTATAGTGAGTCGTATTA
CGCGCGCTCACTGGCCGTCGTTTTACAACGTCGTGACTGGGAAAACCCTGGCGTTACCCAACTTAATCGC
CTTGCAGCACATCCCCCTTTCGCCAGCTGGCGTAATAGCGAAGAGGCCCGCACCGATCGCCCTTCCCAAC
AGTTGCGCAGCCTGAATGGCGAATGGG
[124 nt withheld, positions 2618-2741]
C
[91 nt withheld, positions 2743-2833]
A
[49 nt withheld, positions 2835-2883]
CCTTTGACGTTGGAGTCCACGTTCTTT
[37 nt withheld, positions 2911-2947]
ACCCTATCTCGGTCTATTCTTTTGATTTATAAGGGATTTTGCCGATTTCGGCCTATTGGTTAAAAAATGA
GCTGATTTAACAAAAATTTAACGCGAATTTTAACAAAATATTAACGCTTACAATTTAGGTGGCACTTTTC
GGGGAAATGTGCGCGGAACCCCTATTTGTTTATTTTTCTAAATACATTCAAATATGTATCCGCTCATGAG
ACAATAACCCTGATAAATGCTTCAATAATATTGAAAAAGGAAGAGTATGAGTATTCAACATTTCCGTGTC
GCCCTTATTCCCTTTTTTGCGGCATTTTGCCTTCCTGTTTTTGCTCACCCAGAAACGCTGGTGAAAGTAA
AAGATGCTGAAGATCAGTTGGGTGCACGAGTGGGTTACATCGAACTGGATCTCAACAGCGGTAAGATCCT
TGAGAGTTTTCGCCCCGAAGAACGTTTTCCAATGATGAGCACTTTTAAAGTTCTGCTATGTGGCGCGGTA
TTATCCCGTATTGACGCCGGGCAAGAGCAACTCGGTCGCCGCATACACTATTCTCAGAATGACTTGGTTG
AGTACTCACCAGTCACAGAAAAGCATCTTACGGATGGCATGACAGTAAGAGAATTATGCAGTGCTGCCAT
AACCATGAGTGATAACACTGCGGCCAACTTACTTCTGACAACGATCGGAGGACCGAAGGAGCTAACCGCT
TTTTTGCACAACATGGGGGATCATGTAACTCGCCTTGATCGTTGGGAACCGGAGCTGAATGAAGCCATAC
CAAACGACGAGCGTGACACCACGATGCCTGTAGCAATGGCAACAACGTTGCGCAAACTATTAACTGGCGA
ACTACTTACTCTAGCTTCCCGGCAACAATTAATAGACTGGATGGAGGCGGATAAAGTTGCAGGACCACTT
CTGCGCTCGGCCCTTCCGGCTGGCTGGTTTATTGCTGATAAATCTGGAGCCGGTGAGCGTGGGTCTCGCG
GTATCATTGCAGCACTGGGGCCAGATGGTAAGCCCTCCCGTATCGTAGTTATCTACACGACGGGGAGTCA
GGCAACTATGGATGAACGAAATAGACAGATCGCTGAGATAGGTGCCTCACTGATTAAGCATTGGTAACTG
TCAGACCAAGTTTACTCATATATACTTTAGATTGATTTAAAACTTCATTTTTAATTTAAAAGGATCTAGG
TGAAGATCCTTTTTGATAATCTCATGACCAAAATCCCTTAACGTGAGTTTTCGTTCCACTGAGCGTCAGA
CCCCGTAGAAAAGATCAAAGGATCTTCTTGAGATCCTTTTTTTCTGCGCGTAATCTGCTGCTTGCAAACA
AAAAAACCACCGCTACCAGCGGTGGTTTGTTTGCCGGATCAAGAGCTACCAACTCTTTTTCCGAAGGTAA
CTGGCTTCAGCAGAGCGCAGATACCAAATACTGTTCTTCTAGTGTAGCCGTAGTTAGGCCACCACTTCAA
GAACTCTGTAGCACCGCCTACATACCTCGCTCTGCTAATCCTGTTACCAGTGGCTGCTGCCAGTGGCGAT
AAGTCGTGTCTTACCGGGTTGGACTCAAGACGATAGTTACCGGATAAGGCGCAGCGGTCGGGCTGAACGG
GGGGTTCGTGCACACAGCCCAGCTTGGAGCGAACGACCTACACCGAACTGAGATACCTACAGCGTGAGCT
ATGAGAAAGCGCCACGCTTCCCGAAGGGAGAAAGGCGGACAGGTATCCGGTAAGCGGCAGGGTCGGAACA
GGAGAGCGCACGAGGGAGCTTCCAGGGGGAAACGCCTGGTATCTTTATAGTCCTGTCGGGTTTCGCCACC
TCTGACTTGAGCGTCGATTTTTGTGATGCTCGTCAGGGGGGCGGAGCCTATGGAAAAACGCCAGCAACGC
GGCCTTTTTACGGTTCCTGGCCTTTTGCTGGCCTTTTGCTCACATGTTCTTTCCTGCGTTATCCCCTGAT
TCTGTGGATAACCGTATTACCGCCTTTGAGTGAGCTGATACCGCTCGCCGCAGCCGAACGACCGAGCGCA
GCGAGTCAGTGAGCGAGGAAGCGGAAGAGCGCCCAATACGCAAACCGCCTCTCCCCGCGCGTTGGCCGAT
TCATTAATGCAGCTGGCACGACAGGTTTCCCGACTGGAAAGCGGGCAGTGAGCGCAACGCAATTAATGTG
AGTTAGCTCACTCATTAGGCACCCCAGGCTTTACACTTTATGCTTCCGGCTCGTATGTTGTGTGGAATTG
TGAGCGGATAACAATTTCACACAGGAAACAGCTATGACCATGATTACGCCAAGCGCGCAATTAACCCTCA
CTAAAGGGAACAAAAGCTGGAGCTGCAAGCTTAATGTAGTCTTATGCAATACTCTTGTAGTCTTGCAACA
TGGTAACGATGAGTTAGCAACATGCCTTACAAGGAGAGAAAAAGCACCGTGCATGCCGATTGGTGGAAGT
AAGGTGGTACGATCGTGCCTTATTAGGAAGGCAACAGACGGGTCTGACATGGATTGGACGAACCACTGAA
TTGCCGCATTGCAGAGATATTGTATTTAAGTGCCTAGCTCGATACATAAACGGGTCTCTCTGGTTAGACC
AGATCTGAGCCTGGGAGCTCTCTGGCTAACTAGGGAACCCACTGCTTAAGCCTCAATAAAGCTTGCCTTG
AGTGCTTCAAGTAGTGTGTGCCCGTCTGTTGTGTGACTCTGGTAACTAGAGATCCCTCAGACCCTTTTAG
TCAGTGTGGAAAATCTCTAGCAGTGGCGCCCGAACAGGGACTTGAAAGCGAAAGGGAAACCAGAGGAGCT
CTCTCGACGCAGGACTCGGCTTGCTGAAGCGCGCACGGCAAGAGGCGAGGGGCGGCGACTGGTGAGTACG
CCAAAAATTTTGACTAGCGGAGGCTAGAAGGAGAGAGATGGGTGCGAGAGCGTCAGTATTAAGCGGGGGA
GAATTAGATCGCGATGGGAAAAAATTCGGTTAAGGCCAGGGGGAAAGAAAAAATATAAATTAAAACATAT
AGTATGGGCAAGCAGGGAGCTAGAACGATTCGCAGTTAATCCTGGCCTGTTAGAAACATCAGAAGGCTGT
AGACAAATACTGGGACAGCTACAACCATCCCTTCAGACAGGATCAGAAGAACTTAGATCATTATATAATA
CAGTAGCAACCCTCTATTGTGTGCATCAAAGGATAGAGATAAAAGACACCAAGGAAGCTTTAGACAAGAT
AGAGGAAGAGCAAAACAAAAGTAAGACCACCGCACAGCAAGCGGCCGCTGATCTTCAGACCTGGAGGAGG
AGATATGAGGGACAATTGGAGAAGTGAATTATATAAATATAAAGTAGTAAAAATTGAACCATTAGGAGTA
GCACCCACCAAGGCAAAGAGAAGAGTGGTGCAGAGAGAAAAAAGAGCAGTGGGAATAGGAGCTTTGTTCC
TTGGGTTCTTGGGAGCAGCAGGAAGCACTATGGGCGCAGCGTCAATGACGCTGACGGTACAGGCCAGACA
ATTATTGTCTGGTATAGTGCAGCAGCAGAACAATTTGCTGAGGGCTATTGAGGCGCAACAGCATCTGTTG
CAACTCACAGTCTGGGGCATCAAGCAGCTCCAGGCAAGAATCCTGGCTGTGGAAAGATACCTAAAGGATC
AACAGCTCCTGGGGATTTGGGGTTGCTCTGGAAAACTCATTTGCACCACTGCTGTGCCTTGGAATGCTAG
TTGGAGTAATAAATCTCTGGAACAGATTTGGAATCACACGACCTGGATGGAGTGGGACAGAGAAATTAAC
AATTACACAAGCTTAATACACTCCTTAATTGAAGAATCGCAAAACCAGCAAGAAAAGAATGAACAAGAAT
TATTGGAATTAGATAAATGGGCAAGTTTGTGGAATTGGTTTAACATAACAAATTGGCTGTGGTATATAAA
ATTATTCATAATGATAGTAGGAGGCTTGGTAGGTTTAAGAATAGTTTTTGCTGTACTTTCTATAGTGAAT
AGAGTTAGGCAGGGATATTCACCATTATCGTTTCAGACCCACCTCCCAACCCCGAGGGGACCCAGAGAGG
GCCTATTTCCCATGATTCCTTCATATTTGCATATACGATACAAGGCTGTTAGAGAGATAATTAGAATTAA
TTTGACTGTAAACACAAAGATATTAGTACAAAATACGTGACGTAGAAAGTAATAATTTCTTGGGTAGTTT
GCAGTTTTAAAATTATGTTTTAAAATGGACTATCATATGCTTACCGTAACTTGAAAGTATTTCGATTTCT
TGGCTTTATATATCTTGTGGAAAGGACGAGGTACCGAGACGACCCTGTCATCCGCAGTTTTAGAGCTAGA
AATAGCAAGTTAAAATAAGGCTAGTCCGTTATCAACTTGAAAAAGTGGCACCGAGTCGGTGCTTTTTTGA
ATTCTAGATCTTGAGACAAATGGCAGTATTCATCCACAATTTTAAAAGAAAAGGGGGGATTGGGGGGTAC
AGTGCAGGGGAAAGAATAGTAGACATAATAGCAACAGACATACAAACTAAAGAATTACAAAAACAAATTA
CAAAAATTCAAAATTTTCGGGTTTATTACAGGGACAGCAGAGATCCACTTTGGCGCCGGCTCGAGGGGG
