>Addgene plasmid #74188 | pLCKO_EIF3D_sgRNA_4 | addgene partial sequence | sequence record 141027 | Top_Fop 5'-TCACCATTATCGTTTCAGAC-3'
CCAGAGAGGGCCTATTTCCCATGATTCCTTCATATTTGCATATACGATACAAGGCTGTTAGAGAGATAAT
TAGAATTAATTTGACTGTAAACACAAAGATATTAGTACAAAATACGTGACGTAGAAAGTAATAATTTCTT
GGGTAGTTTGCAGTTTTAAAATTATGTTTTAAAATGGACTATCATATGCTTACCGTAACTTGAAAGTATT
TCGATTTCTTGGCTTTATATATCTTGTGGAAAGGACGAGGTACCGAGACGACCCTGTCATCCGCAGTTTT
AGAGCTAGAAATAGCAAGTTAAAATAAGGCTAGTCCGTTATCAACTTGAAAAAGTGGCACCGAGTCGGTG
CTTTTTTGAATTCTAGATCTTGAGACAAATGGCAGTATTCATCCACAATTTTAAAAGAAAAGGGGGGATT
GGGGGGTACAGTGCAGGGGAAAGAATAGTAGACATAATAGCAACAGACATACAAACTAAAGAATTACAAA
AACAAATTACAAAAATTCAAAATTTTCGGGTTTATTACAGGGACAGCAGAGATCCACTTTGGCGCCGGCT
CGAGGGGGCCCGGGTTGCGCCTTTTCCAAGGCAGCCCTGGGTTTGCGCAGGGACGCGGCTGCTCTGGGCG
TGGTTCCGGGAAACGCAGCGGCGCCGACCCTGGGTCTCGCACATTCTTCACGTCCGTTCGCAGCGTCACC
CGGATCTTCGCCGCTACCCTTGTGGGCCCCCCGGCGACGCTTCCTGCTCCGCCCCTAAGTCGGGAAGGTT
CCTTGCGGTTCGCGGCGTGCCGGACGTGACAAACGGAAGCCGCACGTCTCACTAGTACCCTCGCAGACGG
ACAGCGCCAGGGAGCAATGGCAGCGCGCCGACCGCGATGGGCTGTGGCCAATAGCGGCTGCTCAGCAGGG
CGCGCC
