>Addgene plasmid #74188 | pLCKO_EIF3D_sgRNA_4 | addgene partial sequence | sequence record 141028 | Futet-R 5'-CAAAGGCATTAAAGCAGCGT-3'
GGAGCAACATAGTTAAGAATACCAGTCAATCTTTCACAAATTTTGTAATCCAGAGGTTGATTGTCGACTT
AACGCGTTCAGGCACCGGGCTTGCGGGTCATGCACCAGGTGCGCGGTCCTTCGGGCACCTCGACGTCGGC
GGTGACGGTGAAGCCGAGCCGCTCGTAGAAGGGGAGGTTGCGGGGCGCGGAGGTCTCCAGGAAGGCGGGC
ACCCCGGCGCGCTCGGCCGCCTCCACTCCGGGGAGCACGACGGCGCTGCCCAGACCCTTGCCCTGGTGGT
CGGGCGAGACGCCGACGGTGGCCAGGAACCACGCGGGCTCCTTGGGCCGGTGCGGCGCCAGGAGGCCTTC
CATCTGTTGCTGCGCGGCCAGCCGGGAACCGCTCAACTCGGCCATGCGCGGGCCGATCTCGGCGAACACC
GCCCCCGCTTCGACGCTCTCCGGCGTGGTCCAGACCGCCACGGCGGCGCCGTCGTCCGCGACCCACACCT
TGCCGATGTCGAGCCCGACGCGCGTGAGGAAGAGTTCTTGCAGCTCGGTGACCCGCTCGATGTGGCGGTC
CGGATCGACGGTGTGGCGCGTGGCGGGGTAGTCGGCGAACGCGGCGGCGAGGGTGCGTACGGCCCTGGGG
ACGTCGTCGCGGGTGGCGAGGCGCACCGTGGGCTTGTACTCGGTCATGGTAAGCTCCGGTGGATCCCCCT
GGGGAGAGAGGTCGGTGATTCGGTCAACGAGGGAGCCGACTGCCGACGTGCGCTCCGGAGGCTTGCAGAA
TGCGGAACACCGCGCGGGCAGGAACAGGGCCCACACTACCGCCCCACACCCCGCCTCCCGCACCGCCCCT
TCCCGGCCGCTGCTCTCGGCGCGCCCTGCTGAGCAGCCGCTATTGGCCACAGCCCATCGCGGTCGGCGCG
CTGCCATTGCTCCCTGGCGCTGTCCGTCTGCGAGGGTACTAGTGAGACGTGCGGCTTCCGTTTGTCACGT
CCGGCACGCCGCGAACCGCAAGGAACCTTCCCGA
